>Addgene plasmid #126199 | pBbS19c-RFP | addgene full sequence | sequence record 247813 | Addgene NGS Result
GACGTCTTTACGGCTAGCTCAGTCCTAGGTACTATGCTAGCAGGTTTAATCGAATTCAAAAGATCTTTTA
AGAAGGAGATATACATATGGCGAGTAGCGAAGACGTTATCAAAGAGTTCATGCGTTTCAAAGTTCGTATG
GAAGGTTCCGTTAACGGTCACGAGTTCGAAATCGAAGGTGAAGGTGAAGGTCGTCCGTACGAAGGTACCC
AGACCGCTAAACTGAAAGTTACCAAAGGTGGTCCGCTGCCGTTCGCTTGGGACATCCTGTCCCCGCAGTT
CCAGTACGGTTCCAAAGCTTACGTTAAACACCCGGCTGACATCCCGGACTACCTGAAACTGTCCTTCCCG
GAAGGTTTCAAATGGGAACGTGTTATGAACTTCGAAGACGGTGGTGTTGTTACCGTTACCCAGGACTCCT
CCCTGCAAGACGGTGAGTTCATCTACAAAGTTAAACTGCGTGGTACCAACTTCCCGTCCGACGGTCCGGT
TATGCAGAAAAAAACCATGGGTTGGGAAGCTTCCACCGAACGTATGTACCCGGAAGACGGTGCTCTGAAA
GGTGAAATCAAAATGCGTCTGAAACTGAAAGACGGTGGTCACTACGACGCTGAAGTTAAAACCACCTACA
TGGCTAAAAAACCGGTTCAGCTGCCGGGTGCTTACAAAACCGACATCAAACTGGACATCACCTCCCACAA
CGAAGACTACACCATCGTTGAACAGTACGAACGTGCTGAAGGTCGTCACTCCACCGGTGCTTAAGGATCC
AAACTCGAGTAAGGATCTCCAGGCATCAAATAAAACGAAAGGCTCAGTCGAAAGACTGGGCCTTTCGTTT
TATCTGTTGTTTGTCGGTGAACGCTCTCTACTAGAGTCACACTGGCTCACCTTCGGGTGGGCCTTTCTGC
GTTTATACCTAGGGTACGGGTTTTGCTGCCCGCAAACGGGCTGTTCTGGTGTTGCTAGTTTGTTATCAGA
ATCGCAGATCCGGCTTCAGCCGGTTTGCCGGCTGAAAGCGCTATTTCTTCCAGAATTGCCATGATTTTTT
CCCCACGGGAGGCGTCACTGGCTCCCGTGTTGTCGGCAGCTTTGATTCGATAAGCAGCATCGCCTGTTTC
AGGCTGTCTATGTGTGACTGTTGAGCTGTAACAAGTTGTCTCAGGTGTTCAATTTCATGTTCTAGTTGCT
TTGTTTTACTGGTTTCACCTGTTCTATTAGGTGTTACATGCTGTTCATCTGTTACATTGTCGATCTGTTC
ATGGTGAACAGCTTTGAATGCACCAAAAACTCGTAAAAGCTCTGATGTATCTATCTTTTTTACACCGTTT
TCATCTGTGCATATGGACAGTTTTCCCTTTGATATGTAACGGTGAACAGTTGTTCTACTTTTGTTTGTTA
GTCTTGATGCTTCACTGATAGATACAAGAGCCATAAGAACCTCAGATCCTTCCGTATTTAGCCAGTATGT
TCTCTAGTGTGGTTCGTTGTTTTTGCGTGAGCCATGAGAACGAACCATTGAGATCATACTTACTTTGCAT
GTCACTCAAAAATTTTGCCTCAAAACTGGTGAGCTGAATTTTTGCAGTTAAAGCATCGTGTAGTGTTTTT
CTTAGTCCGTTATGTAGGTAGGAATCTGATGTAATGGTTGTTGGTATTTTGTCACCATTCATTTTTATCT
GGTTGTTCTCAAGTTCGGTTACGAGATCCATTTGTCTATCTAGTTCAACTTGGAAAATCAACGTATCAGT
CGGGCGGCCTCGCTTATCAACCACCAATTTCATATTGCTGTAAGTGTTTAAATCTTTACTTATTGGTTTC
AAAACCCATTGGTTAAGCCTTTTAAACTCATGGTAGTTATTTTCAAGCATTAACATGAACTTAAATTCAT
CAAGGCTAATCTCTATATTTGCCTTGTGAGTTTTCTTTTGTGTTAGTTCTTTTAATAACCACTCATAAAT
CCTCATAGAGTATTTGTTTTCAAAAGACTTAACATGTTCCAGATTATATTTTATGAATTTTTTTAACTGG
AAAAGATAAGGCAATATCTCTTCACTAAAAACTAATTCTAATTTTTCGCTTGAGAACTTGGCATAGTTTG
TCCACTGGAAAATCTCAAAGCCTTTAACCAAAGGATTCCTGATTTCCACAGTTCTCGTCATCAGCTCTCT
GGTTGCTTTAGCTAATACACCATAAGCATTTTCCCTACTGATGTTCATCATCTGAGCGTATTGGTTATAA
GTGAACGATACCGTCCGTTCTTTCCTTGTAGGGTTTTCAATCGTGGGGTTGAGTAGTGCCACACAGCATA
AAATTAGCTTGGTTTCATGCTCCGTTAAGTCATAGCGACTAATCGCTAGTTCATTTGCTTTGAAAACAAC
TAATTCAGACATACATCTCAATTGGTCTAGGTGATTTTAATCACTATACCAATTGAGATGGGCTAGTCAA
TGATAATTACTAGTCCTTTTCCCGGGTGATCTGGGTATCTGTAAATTCTGCTAGACCTTTGCTGGAAAAC
TTGTAAATTCTGCTAGACCCTCTGTAAATTCCGCTAGACCTTTGTGTGTTTTTTTTGTTTATATTCAAGT
GGTTATAATTTATAGAATAAAGAAAGAATAAAAAAAGATAAAAAGAATAGATCCCAGCCCTGTGTATAAC
TCACTACTTTAGTCAGTTCCGCAGTATTACAAAAGGATGTCGCAAACGCTGTTTGCTCCTCTACAAAACA
GACCTTAAAACCCTAAAGGCTTAAGTAGCACCCTCGCAAGCTCGGGCAAATCGCTGAATATTCCTTTTGT
CTCCGACCATCAGGCACCTGAGTCGCTGTCTTTTTCGTGACATTCAGTTCGCTGCGCTCACGGCTCTGGC
AGTGAATGGGGGTAAATGGCACTACAGGCGCCTTTTATGGATTCATGCAAGGAAACTACCCATAATACAA
GAAAAGCCCGTCACGGGCTTCTCAGGGCGTTTTATGGCGGGTCTGCTATGTGGTGCTATCTGACTTTTTG
CTGTTCAGCAGTTCCTGCCCTCTGATTTTCCAGTCTGACCACTTCGGATTATCCCGTGACAGGTCATTCA
GACTGGCTAATGCACCCAGTAAGGCAGCGGTATCATCAACAGGCTTACCCGTCTTACTGTCCCTAGTGCT
TGGATTCTCACCAATAAAAAACGCCCGGCGGCAACCGAGCGTTCTGAACAAATCCAGATGGAGTTCTGAG
GTCATTACTGGATCTATCAACAGGAGTCCAAGCGAGCTCGATATCAAATTACGCCCCGCCCTGCCACTCA
TCGCAGTACTGTTGTAATTCATTAAGCATTCTGCCGACATGGAAGCCATCACAAACGGCATGATGAACCT
GAATCGCCAGCGGCATCAGCACCTTGTCGCCTTGCGTATAATATTTGCCCATGGTGAAAACGGGGGCGAA
GAAGTTGTCCATATTGGCCACGTTTAAATCAAAACTGGTGAAACTCACCCAGGGATTGGCTGAGACGAAA
AACATATTCTCAATAAACCCTTTAGGGAAATAGGCCAGGTTTTCACCGTAACACGCCACATCTTGCGAAT
ATATGTGTAGAAACTGCCGGAAATCGTCGTGGTATTCACTCCAGAGCGATGAAAACGTTTCAGTTTGCTC
ATGGAAAACGGTGTAACAAGGGTGAACACTATCCCATATCACCAGCTCACCGTCTTTCATTGCCATACGA
AATTCCGGATGAGCATTCATCAGGCGGGCAAGAATGTGAATAAAGGCCGGATAAAACTTGTGCTTATTTT
TCTTTACGGTCTTTAAAAAGGCCGTAATATCCAGCTGAACGGTCTGGTTATAGGTACATTGAGCAACTGA
CTGAAATGCCTCAAAATGTTCTTTACGATGCCATTGGGATATATCAACGGTGGTATATCCAGTGATTTTT
TTCTCCATTTTAGCTTCCTTAGCTCCTGAAAATCTCGATAACTCAAAAAATACGCCCGGTAGTGATCTTA
TTTCATTATGGTGAAAGTTGGAACCTCTTACGTGCCGATCAACGTCTCATTTTCGCCAGATATC
Features (pLannotate 1.2.2; 9 found; start..end, strand, type, name):
     13..31      +  promoter       J23119(SpeI) promoter (fragment): bacterial promoter (Registry of Standard Biological Parts BBa J23119) modified to end with an SpeI site
     87..764     +  CDS            mRFP1: monomeric derivative of DsRed (Campbell et al., 2002)
    797..868     +  terminator     rrnB T1 terminator: transcription terminator T1 from the E. coli rrnB gene
    884..911     +  terminator     T7Te terminator: phage T7 early transcription terminator
   1442..2392    -  CDS            Rep101: RepA protein needed for replication with the pSC101 origin; rep101
   2440..2662    -  rep_origin     pSC101 ori: low-copy replication origin that requires the Rep101 protein
   3154..3248    -  terminator     lambda t0 terminator: transcription terminator from phage lambda
   3272..3928    -  CDS            cat: CAT_ECOLX - Experimental evidence at protein level: Swiss-Prot protein existence level 1. This enzyme is an effector of chloramphenicol resistance in bacteria. From Escherichia coli. This protein is used as a marker in many commonly used cloning vectors, such as pACYC184.
   3929..4031    -  promoter       cat promoter: promoter of the E. coli cat gene encoding chloramphenicol acetyltransferase
