[The description below was written by a language model from this plasmid's Addgene catalogue record and pLannotate feature annotations shown in this document.]
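Description:
pBbS19c-RFP is a low-copy bacterial expression vector for constitutive gene expression in Escherichia coli, built on the pBb (BglBrick-compatible) backbone and classed as a synthetic biology plasmid. The sequenced record is about 4.05 kb. Replication depends on the pSC101 origin together with its cognate Rep101 (RepA) initiator protein, which is encoded on the plasmid and accounts for the low copy number. Selection is by chloramphenicol resistance, provided by the cat chloramphenicol acetyltransferase gene driven by its own promoter and followed by the phage lambda t0 terminator. This cassette lies on the opposite strand to the expression unit.

The payload is a 678 bp synthetic RFP coding sequence, annotated as mRFP1, the monomeric derivative of DsRed. According to the catalogue entry it is expressed from the J23105 promoter. The automated annotation instead flags only a short fragment resembling J23119 at that position. This is plausibly because both belong to the same Anderson family of constitutive sigma-70 promoters, whose members share most of their sequence, but the catalogue designation is the stated identity. Downstream of the reporter sit two tandem terminators, rrnB T1 and T7Te, which help insulate the expression cassette from the rest of the plasmid. No ribosome binding site is annotated in the feature table, and no regulator or inducible element is present, consistent with constitutive expression.

In the BglBrick format, the RFP serves as a fluorescent readout of promoter and vector strength and can be swapped for a gene of interest by standardised restriction-based assembly. The plasmid belongs to a vector set characterised for predictive selection of expression vectors in E. coli. The depositor notes that it was constructed by In-Fusion cloning.
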