Addgene plasmid #126199: pBbS19c-RFP
Purpose: Constitutive expression vector for Escherichia coli. BglBrick compatible.
Depositing lab: Nigel Scrutton. Depositing organization: University of Manchester. Publication: SelProm: A Queryable and Predictive Expression Vector Selection Tool for Escherichia coli. Jervis AJ, Carbonell P, Taylor S, Sung R, Dunstan MS, Robinson CJ, Breitling R, Takano E, Scrutton NS. ACS Synth Biol. 2019 Mar 18. doi: 10.1021/acssynbio.8b00399. PubMed 30870592.
Backbone
  Vector backbone: pBb
  Backbone size w/o insert (bp): 3590
  Vector type: Bacterial Expression, Synthetic Biology
Growth in bacteria
  Bacterial resistance: Chloramphenicol, 25 μg/mL
  Growth temperature: 37°C
  Growth strain: DH5alpha
  Growth instructions: Grow bacterial cultures in 20µM Chloramphenicol
  Copy number: Low Copy
Gene/Insert
  Gene/Insert name: RFP
  Species: Synthetic
  Insert size (bp): 678
  Promoter: J23105
  Cloning method: Unknown
  Sequencing primers: 5′ GGTAGTGATCTTATTTCATTATGGTG
Terms and licenses: Academic/Nonprofit Terms; Industry Terms: Not Available to Industry
Depositor comments: Grow bacterial cultures in 20 micromolar Chloramphenicol. Cloning method was In-Fusion.
How to cite: pBbS19c-RFP was a gift from Nigel Scrutton (Addgene plasmid # 126199 ; http://n2t.net/addgene:126199 ; RRID:Addgene_126199)
